>Addgene plasmid #17243 | pBabe 3xFLAG mouse Bmf | addgene partial sequence | sequence record 22991 | 17243 with pBABE5'
AGACCATGACGGTGATTATAAAGATTCATGACATCGATTACAAGGATGACGATGACAAGGAGCCACCTCA
GTGTGTGGAGGAGCTAGAAGATGATGTGTTCCAGTCAGAGGATGGGGAGCCAGGGACACAGCCTGGGGGC
TTGCTCTCTGCTGACCTGTTTGCCCAGAGCCAGCTGGACTGTCCCCTCAGTCGACTCCAGCTCTTCCCTC
TCACCCATTGCTGTGGTCCCGGACTCCGGCCCATAAGCCAGGAAGACAAGGCCACTCAGACCCTCAGTCC
AGCTTCCCCAAGCCAGGGTGTCATGCTGCCTTGTGGGGTGACAGAGGAACCCCAGAGACTCTTTTACGGC
AACGCTGGCTACAGGCTTCCTCTCCCTGCCAGTTTCCCTGCAGGCTCACCCCTTGGGGAGCAGCCCCCTG
AAGGACAGTTCCTTCAGCACCGAGCAGAGGTGCAGATCGCCAGAAAGCTTCAGTGTATTGCAGACCAGTT
CCATCGGCTTCATACGCAACAACACCAGCAGAACCGAGACCGTGCGTGGTGGCAGGTCTTCCTTTTCCTT
CAAAACCTCGCCCTGAACAGACAAGAAAACAGGGAAAGGGGTGGGGCCCTGGTGAGAATTCGCCAGCACA
GTGGTCGACCCTGTGGAATGTGTGTCAGTTAGGGTGTGGAAAGTCCCCAGGCTCCCCAGCAGGCAGAAGT
ATGCAAAGCATGCATCTCAATTAGTCAGCAACCAGGTGTGGAAAGTCCCCAGGCTCCCCAGCAGGCAGAA
GTATGCAAAGCAT
