[The description below was written by a language model from this plasmid's Addgene catalogue record.]
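Description:
pBabe 3xFLAG mouse Bmf is a retroviral mammalian expression plasmid built on the pBabe-neo backbone (about 5.3 kb without insert). It is propagated in E. coli as a high-copy plasmid under ampicillin selection. In mammalian cells, transduced or transfected populations are selected with G418 through the neomycin resistance marker. The record gives no feature table, so the promoter and other regulatory elements are not explicitly listed. In pBabe-type vectors generally, Moloney murine leukemia virus long terminal repeats and a packaging signal flank the cargo. The 5′ LTR typically drives the cloned insert, and an internal promoter drives the drug marker. When the plasmid is introduced into a packaging cell line, the region between the LTRs is packaged into replication-defective virus, which integrates stably into dividing target cells.

The payload is an approximately 550 bp insert encoding mouse Bmf (Bcl2 modifying factor), a pro-apoptotic BH3-only member of the Bcl-2 family, cloned between the BamHI and EcoRI sites. A 3xFLAG epitope is fused to the N terminus. The depositor notes that the tag was introduced by including its coding sequence in the PCR primer used to amplify the insert. The tag allows the exogenous protein to be detected or immunoprecipitated with anti-FLAG antibodies.

The associated study concerns the role of Bmf, and its regulation by oncogenes, in mammary epithelial anoikis and morphogenesis. This suggests the construct serves for stable ectopic expression of tagged Bmf in epithelial cells to study detachment-induced cell death and related processes.
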