Addgene plasmid #17243: pBabe 3xFLAG mouse Bmf
Depositing lab: Joan Brugge. Depositing organization: Harvard Medical School. Publication: Functional role and oncogene-regulated expression of the BH3-only factor Bmf in mammary epithelial anoikis and morphogenesis. Schmelzle T, Mailleux AA, Overholtzer M, Carroll JS, Solimini NL, Lightcap ES, Veiby OP, Brugge JS. Proc Natl Acad Sci U S A. 2007 Mar 6. 104(10):3787-92. 10.1073/pnas.0700115104 PubMed 17360431.
Backbone
  Vector backbone: pBabe-neo
  Backbone manufacturer: Available from Addgene (#1767)
  Backbone size w/o insert (bp): 5330
  Vector type: Mammalian Expression, Retroviral
  Selectable markers: Neomycin (select with G418)
Growth in bacteria
  Bacterial resistance: Ampicillin, 100 μg/mL
  Growth temperature: 37°C
  Growth strain: DH5alpha
  Copy number: High Copy
Gene/Insert
  Gene/Insert name: Bmf (alt name: Bcl2 modifying factor)
  Species: M. musculus (mouse)
  Insert size (bp): 550
  Entrez Gene: Bmf (a.k.a. AW260063, AW411872)
  Tag / fusion protein: 3xFLAG (N terminal on insert)
  Cloning method: Restriction Enzyme; 5′ cloning site BamHI (unknown if destroyed); 3′ cloning site EcoRI (unknown if destroyed)
  Sequencing primers: 5′ pBABE 5'
Terms and licenses: Academic/Nonprofit Terms; Industry Terms: Not Available to Industry
Depositor comments: N-terminal FLAG epitopes were introduced through inclusion of corresponding sequence in the PCR primer.
How to cite: pBabe 3xFLAG mouse Bmf was a gift from Joan Brugge (Addgene plasmid # 17243 ; http://n2t.net/addgene:17243 ; RRID:Addgene_17243)
